>Addgene plasmid #52676 | pSIL-eGFP-shACTN1 | depositor full sequence | sequence record 81961 | pSIL-eGFP-shACTN1 sequence 4669 bps
CTAACCGTATTACCGCCATGCATTAGTTATTAATAGTAATCAATTACGGGGTCATTAGTTCATAGCCCAT
ATATGGAGTTCCGCGTTACATAACTTACGGTAAATGGCCCGCCTGGCTGACCGCCCAACGACCCCCGCCC
ATTGACGTCAATAATGACGTATGTTCCCATAGTAACGCCAATAGGGACTTTCCATTGACGTCAATGGGTG
GAGTATTTACGGTAAACTGCCCACTTGGCAGTACATCAAGTGTATCATATGCCAAGTACGCCCCCTATTG
ACGTCAATGACGGTAAATGGCCCGCCTGGCATTATGCCCAGTACATGACCTTATGGGACTTTCCTACTTG
GCAGTACATCTACGTATTAGTCATCGCTATTACCATGGTGATGCGGTTTTGGCAGTACATCAATGGGCGT
GGATAGCGGTTTGACTCACGGGGATTTCCAAGTCTCCACCCCATTGACGTCAATGGGAGTTTGTTTTGGC
ACCAAAATCAACGGGACTTTCCAAAATGTCGTAACAACTCCGCCCCATTGACGCAAATGGGCGGTAGGCG
TGTACGGTGGGAGGTCTATATAAGCAGAGCTGGTTTAGTGAACCGTCAGATCCGCTAGCGCTACCGGTCG
CCACCATGGTGAGCAAGGGCGAGGAGCTGTTCACCGGGGTGGTGCCCATCCTGGTCGAGCTGGACGGCGA
CGTAAACGGCCACAAGTTCAGCGTGTCCGGCGAGGGCGAGGGCGATGCCACCTACGGCAAGCTGACCCTG
AAGTTCATCTGCACCACCGGCAAGCTGCCCGTGCCCTGGCCCACCCTCGTGACCACCCTGACCTACGGCG
TGCAGTGCTTCAGCCGCTACCCCGACCACATGAAGCAGCACGACTTCTTCAAGTCCGCCATGCCCGAAGG
CTACGTCCAGGAGCGCACCATCTTCTTCAAGGACGACGGCAACTACAAGACCCGCGCCGAGGTGAAGTTC
GAGGGCGACACCCTGGTGAACCGCATCGAGCTGAAGGGCATCGACTTCAAGGAGGACGGCAACATCCTGG
GGCACAAGCTGGAGTACAACTACAACAGCCACAACGTCTATATCATGGCCGACAAGCAGAAGAACGGCAT
CAAGGTGAACTTCAAGATCCGCCACAACATCGAGGACGGCAGCGTGCAGCTCGCCGACCACTACCAGCAG
AACACCCCCATCGGCGACGGCCCCGTGCTGCTGCCCGACAACCACTACCTGAGCACCCAGTCCGCCCTGA
GCAAAGACCCCAACGAGAAGCGCGATCACATGGTCCTGCTGGAGTTCGTGACCGCCGCCGGGATCACTCT
CGGCATGGACGAGCTGTACAAGTACTAGGTACCCGCTCTAGAACTAGTGGATCCGACGCCGCCATCTCTA
GGCCCGCGCCGGCCCCCTCGCACAGACTTGTGGGAGAAGCTCGGCTACTCCCCTGCCCCGGTTAATTTGC
ATATAATATTTCCTAGTAACTATAGAGGCTTAATGTGCGATAAAAGACAGATAATCTGTTCTTTTTAATA
CTAGCTACATTTTACATGATAGGCTTGGATTTCTATAAGAGATACAAATACTAAATTATTATTTTAAAAA
ACAGCACAAAAGGAAACTCACCCTAACTGTAAAGTAATTGTGTGTTTTGAGACTATAAATATCCCTTGGA
GAAAAGCCTTGTTTGGGCCGATCTCCAACGTCAACAAGTTCAAGAGACTTGTTGACGTTGGAGATCTTTT
TTAATTCCTGCAGCCCGGGGGATCCACTAGTTCTAGAGCGGCCGCCACCGCGGTGGAGCTCCAGCTTTTG
TTCCCTTTAGTGAGGGTTAATTGCGCGCTTGGCGTAATCATGGTCATAGCTGTTTCCTGTGTGAAATTGT
TATCCGCTCACAATTCCACACAACATACGAGCCGGAAGCATAAAGTGTAAAGCCTGGGGTGCCTAATGAG
TGAGCTAACTCACATTAATTGCGTTGCGCTCACTGCCCGCTTTCCAGTCGGGAAACCTGTCGTGCCAGCT
GCATTAATGAATCGGCCAACGCGCGGGGAGAGGCGGTTTGCGTATTGGGCGCTCTTCCGCTTCCTCGCTC
ACTGACTCGCTGCGCTCGGTCGTTCGGCTGCGGCGAGCGGTATCAGCTCACTCAAAGGCGGTAATACGGT
TATCCACAGAATCAGGGGATAACGCAGGAAAGAACATGTGAGCAAAAGGCCAGCAAAAGGCCAGGAACCG
TAAAAAGGCCGCGTTGCTGGCGTTTTTCCATAGGCTCCGCCCCCCTGACGAGCATCACAAAAATCGACGC
TCAAGTCAGAGGTGGCGAAACCCGACAGGACTATAAAGATACCAGGCGTTTCCCCCTGGAAGCTCCCTCG
TGCGCTCTCCTGTTCCGACCCTGCCGCTTACCGGATACCTGTCCGCCTTTCTCCCTTCGGGAAGCGTGGC
GCTTTCTCATAGCTCACGCTGTAGGTATCTCAGTTCGGTGTAGGTCGTTCGCTCCAAGCTGGGCTGTGTG
CACGAACCCCCCGTTCAGCCCGACCGCTGCGCCTTATCCGGTAACTATCGTCTTGAGTCCAACCCGGTAA
GACACGACTTATCGCCACTGGCAGCAGCCACTGGTAACAGGATTAGCAGAGCGAGGTATGTAGGCGGTGC
TACAGAGTTCTTGAAGTGGTGGCCTAACTACGGCTACACTAGAAGGACAGTATTTGGTATCTGCGCTCTG
CTGAAGCCAGTTACCTTCGGAAAAAGAGTTGGTAGCTCTTGATCCGGCAAACAAACCACCGCTGGTAGCG
GTGGTTTTTTTGTTTGCAAGCAGCAGATTACGCGCAGAAAAAAAGGATCTCAAGAAGATCCTTTGATCTT
TTCTACGGGGTCTGACGCTCAGTGGAACGAAAACTCACGTTAAGGGATTTTGGTCATGAGATTATCAAAA
AGGATCTTCACCTAGATCCTTTTAAATTAAAAATGAAGTTTTAAATCAATCTAAAGTATATATGAGTAAA
CTTGGTCTGACAGTTACCAATGCTTAATCAGTGAGGCACCTATCTCAGCGATCTGTCTATTTCGTTCATC
CATAGTTGCCTGACTCCCCGTCGTGTAGATAACTACGATACGGGAGGGCTTACCATCTGGCCCCAGTGCT
GCAATGATACCGCGAGACCCACGCTCACCGGCTCCAGATTTATCAGCAATAAACCAGCCAGCCGGAAGGG
CCGAGCGCAGAAGTGGTCCTGCAACTTTATCCGCCTCCATCCAGTCTATTAATTGTTGCCGGGAAGCTAG
AGTAAGTAGTTCGCCAGTTAATAGTTTGCGCAACGTTGTTGCCATTGCTACAGGCATCGTGGTGTCACGC
TCGTCGTTTGGTATGGCTTCATTCAGCTCCGGTTCCCAACGATCAAGGCGAGTTACATGATCCCCCATGT
TGTGCAAAAAAGCGGTTAGCTCCTTCGGTCCTCCGATCGTTGTCAGAAGTAAGTTGGCCGCAGTGTTATC
ACTCATGGTTATGGCAGCACTGCATAATTCTCTTACTGTCATGCCATCCGTAAGATGCTTTTCTGTGACT
GGTGAGTACTCAACCAAGTCATTCTGAGAATAGTGTATGCGGCGACCGAGTTGCTCTTGCCCGGCGTCAA
TACGGGATAATACCGCGCCACATAGCAGAACTTTAAAAGTGCTCATCATTGGAAAACGTTCTTCGGGGCG
AAAACTCTCAAGGATCTTACCGCTGTTGAGATCCAGTTCGATGTAACCCACTCGTGCACCCAACTGATCT
TCAGCATCTTTTACTTTCACCAGCGTTTCTGGGTGAGCAAAAACAGGAAGGCAAAATGCCGCAAAAAAGG
GAATAAGGGCGACACGGAAATGTTGAATACTCATACTCTTCCTTTTTCAATATTATTGAAGCATTTATCA
GGGTTATTGTCTCATGAGCGGATACATATTTGAATGTATTTAGAAAAATAAACAAATAGGGGTTCCGCGC
ACATTTCCCCGAAAAGTGCCACCTAAATTGTAAGCGTTAATATTTTGTTAAAATTCGCGTTAAATTTTTG
TTAAATCAGCTCATTTTTTAACCAATAGGCCGAAATCGGCAAAATCCCTTATAAATCAAAAGAATAGACC
GAGATAGGGT
[37 nt withheld, positions 4141-4177]
AAAGAACGTGGACTCCAACGTCAAAGG
[49 nt withheld, positions 4205-4253]
T
[91 nt withheld, positions 4255-4345]
G
[124 nt withheld, positions 4347-4470]
CCCATTCGCCATTCAGGCTGCGCAACTGTTGGGAAGGGCGATCGGTGCGGGCCTCTTCGCTATTACGCCA
GCTGGCGAAAGGGGGATGTGCTGCAAGGCGATTAAGTTGGGTAACGCCAGGGTTTTCCCAGTCACGACGT
TGTAAAACGACGGCCAGTGAGCGCGCGTAATACGACTCACTATAGGGCGAATTGGGTAC
Features (pLannotate 1.2.2; 16 found; start..end, strand, type, name):
     84..387     +  enhancer       CMV enhancer: human cytomegalovirus immediate early enhancer
    388..591     +  promoter       CMV promoter: human cytomegalovirus (CMV) immediate early promoter
    636..1352    +  CDS            EGFP: EGFP is a basic (constitutively fluorescent) green fluorescent protein published in 1996, derived from Aequorea victoria. It is reported to be a rapidly-maturing weak dimer with moderate acid sensitivity.
   1380..1693    +  promoter       U6 promoter: RNA polymerase III promoter for mouse U6 snRNA (Das et al., 1988)
   1753..1811    -  misc_feature   MCS (fragment): pBluescript multiple cloning site
   1824..1842    -  promoter       T3 promoter: promoter for bacteriophage T3 RNA polymerase
   1887..1903    -  protein_bind   lac operator: The lac repressor binds to the lac operator to inhibit transcription in E. coli. This inhibition can be relieved by adding lactose or isopropyl-β-D-thiogalactopyranoside (IPTG). lac repressor encoded by lacI
   1911..1941    -  promoter       lac promoter: promoter for the E. coli lac operon
   1956..1977    -  protein_bind   CAP binding site: CAP binding activates transcription in the presence of cAMP. E. coli catabolite activator protein
   1990..2082    -  CDS            lacI (fragment): lac repressor; lacI; The lac repressor binds to the lac operator to inhibit transcription in E. coli. This inhibition can be relieved by adding lactose or isopropyl-β-D-thiogalactopyranoside (IPTG).
   2265..2853    -  rep_origin     ori: high-copy-number ColE1/pMB1/pBR322/pUC origin of replication
   3024..3884    -  CDS            AmpR: β-lactamase; bla; confers resistance to ampicillin, carbenicillin, and related antibiotics
   3885..3989    -  promoter       AmpR promoter: bla
   4042..4470    -  rep_origin     f1 ori (sequence partly withheld): f1 bacteriophage origin of replication; arrow indicates direction of (+) strand synthesis
   4475..4630    -  CDS            lacZα (fragment): LacZα fragment of β-galactosidase; lacZ fragment
   4638..4656    +  promoter       T7 promoter: promoter for bacteriophage T7 RNA polymerase
