[The description below was written by a language model from this plasmid's Addgene catalogue record and pLannotate feature annotations shown in this document.]
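Description:
pSIL-eGFP-shACTN1 is a 4.7 kb mammalian RNAi plasmid built on the pSIL-EGFP backbone, itself a pSilencer-type shRNA vector with an added fluorescent marker cassette. It is propagated in E. coli through a high-copy ColE1/pUC-type origin and selected with ampicillin via the β-lactamase gene. The annotated backbone also retains pBluescript-style remnants: an f1 phage origin, T7 and T3 promoters, a fragment of the multiple cloning site, and lac promoter/operator and lacZα fragments. None of these play a role in the knockdown function.

The payload consists of two independent expression units arranged in tandem. A CMV enhancer/promoter drives EGFP, which the depositor stresses is a stand-alone transfection marker rather than a fusion partner, even though the catalogue lists it in the tag field. No polyadenylation signal for this cassette is annotated in the feature table. Immediately downstream, a U6 RNA polymerase III promoter (annotated as the mouse U6 snRNA promoter) drives a short hairpin RNA directed against rat α-actinin-1 (Actn1), targeting nucleotides 476–494 relative to the start of the coding sequence. The hairpin is made of a 19-nucleotide sense arm and its inverted antisense arm joined by a 9-nucleotide spacer that forms the loop, followed by a run of thymidines that terminates Pol III transcription. The hairpin itself falls in the unannotated gap between the U6 promoter and the MCS fragment.

The plasmid is used for transient knockdown of α-actinin-1 in transfected rat cells, with green fluorescence identifying the cells that received the shRNA. The associated study examined how α-actinin regulates the acid-sensing ion channel ASIC1a.
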