Addgene plasmid #52676: pSIL-eGFP-shACTN1
Purpose: shRNA against α-actinin-1 with eGFP transfection marker
Depositing lab: Johannes Hell. Depositing organization: University of Iowa. Publication: The cytoskeletal protein alpha-actinin regulates acid-sensing ion channel 1a through a C-terminal interaction. Schnizler MK, Schnizler K, Zha XM, Hall DD, Wemmie JA, Hell JW, Welsh MJ. J Biol Chem. 2009 Jan 30;284(5):2697-705. doi: 10.1074/jbc.M805110200. Epub 2008 Nov 21. PubMed 19028690.
Backbone
  Vector backbone: pSIL-EGFP
  Backbone manufacturer: Hell lab, Addgene plasmid #52675
  Vector type: RNAi
Growth in bacteria
  Bacterial resistance: Ampicillin, 100 μg/mL
  Growth temperature: 37°C
  Growth strain: DH5alpha
  Copy number: Unknown
Gene/Insert
  Gene/Insert name: ACTN1 (alt name: actinin, alpha 1)
  gRNA/shRNA sequence: gatctccaacgtcaacaagttcaagagacttgttgacgttggagatctttttt
  Species: R. norvegicus (rat)
  Entrez Gene: Actn1
  Promoter: U6
  Tag / fusion protein: CMV-EGFP (N terminal on backbone)
  Cloning method: Unknown
  Sequencing primers: 5′ EGFP-C; 3′ M13R
Terms and licenses: Academic/Nonprofit Terms; Industry Terms: Not Available to Industry
Depositor comments: EGFP is a transfection marker, not a fusion. RNAi targeted at 476–494 from the start sequence of rat α-actinin-1 (the sense chain was 5’-gatctccaacgtcaacaagttcaagagacttgttgacgttggagatctttttt-3’. The 19-nucleotide sense sequence and the inverted antisense sequence were connected by a 9-nucleotide spacer to allow stem-loop formation. At the 3’ end, a penta-thymidine motif provided a polymerase III termination site. siRNAs were cloned into pSilencer™ vector for expression of the respective sequences under the U6 promotor.
How to cite: pSIL-eGFP-shACTN1 was a gift from Johannes Hell (Addgene plasmid # 52676 ; http://n2t.net/addgene:52676 ; RRID:Addgene_52676)
