>Addgene plasmid #52676 | pSIL-eGFP-shACTN1 | addgene partial sequence | sequence record 84150 | M13-Rev 5'-CAGGAAACAGCTATGACC-3'
GGGAACAAAAGCTGGAGCTCCACCGCGGTGGCGGCCGCTCTAGAACTAGTGGATCCCCCGGGCTGCAGGA
ATTAAAAAAGATCTCCAACGTCAACAAGTCTCTTGAACTTGTTGACGTTGGAGATCGGCCCAAACAAGGC
TTTTCTCCAAGGGATATTTATAGTCTCAAAACACACAATTACTTTACAGTTAGGGTGAGTTTCCTTTTGT
GCTGTTTTTTAAAATAATAATTTAGTATTTGTATCTCTTATAGAAATCCAAGCCTATCATGTAAAATGTA
GCTAGTATTAAAAAGAACAGATTATCTGTCTTTTATCGCACATTAAGCCTCTATAGTTACTAGGAAATAT
TATATGCAAATTAACCGGGGCAGGGGAGTAGCCGAGCTTCTCCCACAAGTCTGTGCGAGGGGGCCGGCGC
GGGCCTAGAGATGGCGGCGTCGGATCCACTAGTTCTAGAGCGGGTACCTAGTACTTGTACAGCTCGTCCA
TGCCGAGAGTGATCCCGGCGGCGGTCACGAACTCCAGCAGGACCATGTGATCGCGCTTCTCGTTGGGGTC
TTTGCTCAGGGCGGACTGGGTGCTCAGGTAGTGGTTGTCGGGCAGCAGCACGGGGCCGTCGCCGATGGGG
GTGTTCTGCTGGTAGTGGTCGGCGAGCTGCACGCTGCCGTCCTCGATGTTGTGGCGGATCTTGAAGTTCA
CCTTGATGCCGTTCTTCTGCTTGTCGGCCATGATATAGACGTTGTGGCTGTTGTAGTTGTACTCCAGCTT
GTGCCCCAGGATGTTGCCGTCCTCCTTGAAGTCGATGCCCTTCAGCTCGATGCGGTTCACCAGGGTGTCG
CCCTCGAACTTCACCTCGGCGCGGGTCTTGTAGTTGCCGTCGTCCTTGAAG
